LOCUS       Exported 4751 bp ds-DNA circular SYN 12-MAY-2021
DEFINITION  Gateway destination vector only containing the Gateway cassette and
            pGEM-T Easy backbone. This can be used with Gateway-compatible
            Homology-Directed Repair..
ACCESSION   .
VERSION     .
KEYWORDS    pGEM-gate
SOURCE      synthetic DNA construct
  ORGANISM  synthetic DNA construct
REFERENCE   1 (bases 1 to 4751)
  AUTHORS   Mallett DR, Chang M, Cheng X, Bezanilla M
  TITLE     Efficient and modular CRISPR-Cas9 vector system for Physcomitrella
            patens.
  JOURNAL   Plant Direct. 2019 Sep 12;3(9):e00168. doi: 10.1002/pld3.168.
            eCollection 2019 Sep.
  PUBMED    31523744
REFERENCE   2 (bases 1 to 4751)
  AUTHORS   .
  TITLE     Direct Submission
  JOURNAL   Exported May 12, 2021 from SnapGene Server 1.1.58
            http://www.snapgene.com
FEATURES             Location/Qualifiers
     source          1..4751
                     /organism="synthetic DNA construct"
                     /mol_type="other DNA"
     regulatory      33..42
                     /regulatory_class="other"
                     /note="vertebrate consensus sequence for strong initiation
                     of translation (Kozak, 1987)"
     regulatory      37..46
                     /regulatory_class="other"
                     /note="vertebrate consensus sequence for strong initiation
                     of translation (Kozak, 1987)"
     protein_bind    77..201
                     /gene="mutant version of attR"
                     /label=attR1
                     /bound_moiety="LR Clonase(TM)"
                     /note="recombination site for the Gateway(R) LR reaction"
     promoter        226..256
                     /label=lac UV5 promoter
                     /note="E. coli lac promoter with an ""up"" mutation"
     CDS             310..969
                     /codon_start=1
                     /gene="cat"
                     /product="chloramphenicol acetyltransferase"
                     /label=CmR
                     /note="confers resistance to chloramphenicol"
                     /translation="MEKKITGYTTVDISQWHRKEHFEAFQSVAQCTYNQTVQLDITAFL
                     KTVKKNKHKFYPAFIHILARLMNAHPEFRMAMKDGELVIWDSVHPCYTVFHEQTETFSS
                     LWSEYHDDFRQFLHIYSQDVACYGENLAYFPKGFIENMFFVSANPWVSFTSFDLNVANM
                     DNFFAPVFTMGKYYTQGDKVLMPLAIQVHHAVCDGFHVGRMLNELQQYCDEWQGGA"
     primer_bind     complement(376..395)
                     /label=CAT-R
                     /note="Chloramphenicol resistance gene, reverse primer"
     CDS             1311..1616
                     /codon_start=1
                     /gene="ccdB"
                     /product="CcdB, a bacterial toxin that poisons DNA gyrase"
                     /label=ccdB
                     /note="Plasmids containing the ccdB gene cannot be
                     propagated in standard E. coli strains."
                     /translation="MQFKVYTYKRESRYRLFVDVQSDIIDTPGRRMVIPLASARLLSDK
                     VSRELYPVVHIGDESWRMMTTDMASVPVSVIGEEVADLSHRENDIKNAINLMFWGI"
     primer_bind     1495..1514
                     /label=ccdB-fwd
                     /note="ccdB gene, forward primer"
     protein_bind    complement(1657..1781)
                     /gene="mutant version of attR"
                     /label=attR2
                     /bound_moiety="LR Clonase(TM)"
                     /note="recombination site for the Gateway(R) LR reaction"
     promoter        complement(1876..1894)
                     /label=SP6 promoter
                     /note="promoter for bacteriophage SP6 RNA polymerase"
     primer_bind     complement(1877..1894)
                     /label=SP6
                     /note="SP6 promoter, forward primer"
     primer_bind     complement(1912..1928)
                     /label=M13 rev
                     /note="common sequencing primer, one of multiple similar
                     variants"
     primer_bind     complement(1912..1928)
                     /label=M13 Reverse
                     /note="In lacZ gene. Also called M13-rev"
     primer_bind     complement(1925..1947)
                     /label=M13/pUC Reverse
                     /note="In lacZ gene"
     protein_bind    1936..1952
                     /label=lac operator
                     /bound_moiety="lac repressor encoded by lacI"
                     /note="The lac repressor binds to the lac operator to
                     inhibit transcription in E. coli. This inhibition can be
                     relieved by adding lactose or
                     isopropyl-beta-D-thiogalactopyranoside (IPTG)."
     promoter        complement(1960..1990)
                     /label=lac promoter
                     /note="promoter for the E. coli lac operon"
     protein_bind    2005..2026
                     /label=CAP binding site
                     /bound_moiety="E. coli catabolite activator protein"
                     /note="CAP binding activates transcription in the presence
                     of cAMP."
     primer_bind     complement(2143..2160)
                     /label=L4440
                     /note="L4440 vector, forward primer"
     rep_origin      complement(2314..2902)
                     /direction=LEFT
                     /label=ori
                     /note="high-copy-number ColE1/pMB1/pBR322/pUC origin of
                     replication"
     primer_bind     complement(2394..2413)
                     /label=pBR322ori-F
                     /note="pBR322 origin, forward primer"
     CDS             complement(3073..3933)
                     /codon_start=1
                     /gene="bla"
                     /product="beta-lactamase"
                     /label=AmpR
                     /note="confers resistance to ampicillin, carbenicillin, and
                     related antibiotics"
                     /translation="MSIQHFRVALIPFFAAFCLPVFAHPETLVKVKDAEDQLGARVGYI
                     ELDLNSGKILESFRPEERFPMMSTFKVLLCGAVLSRIDAGQEQLGRRIHYSQNDLVEYS
                     PVTEKHLTDGMTVRELCSAAITMSDNTAANLLLTTIGGPKELTAFLHNMGDHVTRLDRW
                     EPELNEAIPNDERDTTMPVAMATTLRKLLTGELLTLASRQQLIDWMEADKVAGPLLRSA
                     LPAGWFIADKSGAGERGSRGIIAALGPDGKPSRIVVIYTTGSQATMDERNRQIAEIGAS
                     LIKHW"
     primer_bind     3696..3715
                     /label=Amp-R
                     /note="Ampicillin resistance gene, reverse primer"
     promoter        complement(3934..4038)
                     /gene="bla"
                     /label=AmpR promoter
     rep_origin      complement(4116..4571)
                     /direction=LEFT
                     /label=f1 ori
                     /note="f1 bacteriophage origin of replication; arrow
                     indicates direction of (+) strand synthesis"
     primer_bind     complement(4253..4274)
                     /label=F1ori-F
                     /note="F1 origin, forward primer"
     primer_bind     4465..4484
                     /label=F1ori-R
                     /note="F1 origin, reverse primer"
     primer_bind     4697..4719
                     /label=M13/pUC Forward
                     /note="In lacZ gene"
     primer_bind     4711..4728
                     /label=M13 Forward
                     /note="In lacZ gene. Also called M13-F20 or M13 (-21)
                     Forward"
     primer_bind     4712..4728
                     /label=M13 fwd
                     /note="common sequencing primer, one of multiple similar
                     variants"
     primer_bind     4735..3
                     /label=T7
                     /note="T7 promoter, forward primer"
     promoter        4735..2
                     /label=T7 promoter
                     /note="promoter for bacteriophage T7 RNA polymerase"
ORIGIN
        1 gggcgaattg ggcccgacgt cgcatgctcc cggccgccat ggcggccgcg ggaattcgat
       61 tcctaggtac gtaatcacaa gtttgtacaa aaaagctgaa cgagaaacgt aaaatgatat
      121 aaatatcaat atattaaatt agattttgca taaaaaacag actacataat actgtaaaac
      181 acaacatatc cagtcactat ggcggccgca ttaggcaccc caggctttac actttatgct
      241 tccggctcgt ataatgtgtg gattttgagt taggatccgt cgagattttc aggagctaag
      301 gaagctaaaa tggagaaaaa aatcactgga tataccaccg ttgatatatc ccaatggcat
      361 cgtaaagaac attttgaggc atttcagtca gttgctcaat gtacctataa ccagaccgtt
      421 cagctggata ttacggcctt tttaaagacc gtaaagaaaa ataagcacaa gttttatccg
      481 gcctttattc acattcttgc ccgcctgatg aatgctcatc cggaattccg tatggcaatg
      541 aaagacggtg agctggtgat atgggatagt gttcaccctt gttacaccgt tttccatgag
      601 caaactgaaa cgttttcatc gctctggagt gaataccacg acgatttccg gcagtttcta
      661 cacatatatt cgcaagatgt ggcgtgttac ggtgaaaacc tggcctattt ccctaaaggg
      721 tttattgaga atatgttttt cgtctcagcc aatccctggg tgagtttcac cagttttgat
      781 ttaaacgtgg ccaatatgga caacttcttc gcccccgttt tcaccatggg caaatattat
      841 acgcaaggcg acaaggtgct gatgccgctg gcgattcagg ttcatcatgc cgtctgtgat
      901 ggcttccatg tcggcagaat gcttaatgaa ttacaacagt actgcgatga gtggcagggc
      961 ggggcgtaaa cgcgtggatc cggcttacta aaagccagat aacagtatgc gtatttgcgc
     1021 gctgattttt gcggtataag aatatatact gatatgtata cccgaagtat gtcaaaaaga
     1081 ggtgtgctat gaagcagcgt attacagtga cagttgacag cgacagctat cagttgctca
     1141 aggcatatat gatgtcaata tctccggtct ggtaagcaca accatgcaga atgaagcccg
     1201 tcgtctgcgt gccgaacgct ggaaagcgga aaatcaggaa gggatggctg aggtcgcccg
     1261 gtttattgaa atgaacggct cttttgctga cgagaacagg gactggtgaa atgcagttta
     1321 aggtttacac ctataaaaga gagagccgtt atcgtctgtt tgtggatgta cagagtgata
     1381 ttattgacac gcccgggcga cggatggtga tccccctggc cagtgcacgt ctgctgtcag
     1441 ataaagtctc ccgtgaactt tacccggtgg tgcatatcgg ggatgaaagc tggcgcatga
     1501 tgaccaccga tatggccagt gtgccggtct ccgttatcgg ggaagaagtg gctgatctca
     1561 gccaccgcga aaatgacatc aaaaacgcca ttaacctgat gttctgggga atataaatgt
     1621 caggctccct tatacacagc cagtctgcag gtcgaccata gtgactggat atgttgtgtt
     1681 ttacagtatt atgtagtctg ttttttatgc aaaatctaat ttaatatatt gatatttata
     1741 tcattttacg tttctcgttc agctttcttg tacaaagtgg tgtacgtatt aattaaatca
     1801 ctagtgaatt cgcggccgcc tgcaggtcga ccatatggga gagctcccaa cgcgttggat
     1861 gcatagcttg agtattctat agtgtcacct aaatagcttg gcgtaatcat ggtcatagct
     1921 gtttcctgtg tgaaattgtt atccgctcac aattccacac aacatacgag ccggaagcat
     1981 aaagtgtaaa gcctggggtg cctaatgagt gagctaactc acattaattg cgttgcgctc
     2041 actgcccgct ttccagtcgg gaaacctgtc gtgccagctg cattaatgaa tcggccaacg
     2101 cgcggggaga ggcggtttgc gtattgggcg ctcttccgct tcctcgctca ctgactcgct
     2161 gcgctcggtc gttcggctgc ggcgagcggt atcagctcac tcaaaggcgg taatacggtt
     2221 atccacagaa tcaggggata acgcaggaaa gaacatgtga gcaaaaggcc agcaaaaggc
     2281 caggaaccgt aaaaaggccg cgttgctggc gtttttccat aggctccgcc cccctgacga
     2341 gcatcacaaa aatcgacgct caagtcagag gtggcgaaac ccgacaggac tataaagata
     2401 ccaggcgttt ccccctggaa gctccctcgt gcgctctcct gttccgaccc tgccgcttac
     2461 cggatacctg tccgcctttc tcccttcggg aagcgtggcg ctttctcata gctcacgctg
     2521 taggtatctc agttcggtgt aggtcgttcg ctccaagctg ggctgtgtgc acgaaccccc
     2581 cgttcagccc gaccgctgcg ccttatccgg taactatcgt cttgagtcca acccggtaag
     2641 acacgactta tcgccactgg cagcagccac tggtaacagg attagcagag cgaggtatgt
     2701 aggcggtgct acagagttct tgaagtggtg gcctaactac ggctacacta gaagaacagt
     2761 atttggtatc tgcgctctgc tgaagccagt taccttcgga aaaagagttg gtagctcttg
     2821 atccggcaaa caaaccaccg ctggtagcgg tggttttttt gtttgcaagc agcagattac
     2881 gcgcagaaaa aaaggatctc aagaagatcc tttgatcttt tctacggggt ctgacgctca
     2941 gtggaacgaa aactcacgtt aagggatttt ggtcatgaga ttatcaaaaa ggatcttcac
     3001 ctagatcctt ttaaattaaa aatgaagttt taaatcaatc taaagtatat atgagtaaac
     3061 ttggtctgac agttaccaat gcttaatcag tgaggcacct atctcagcga tctgtctatt
     3121 tcgttcatcc atagttgcct gactccccgt cgtgtagata actacgatac gggagggctt
     3181 accatctggc cccagtgctg caatgatacc gcgagaccca cgctcaccgg ctccagattt
     3241 atcagcaata aaccagccag ccggaagggc cgagcgcaga agtggtcctg caactttatc
     3301 cgcctccatc cagtctatta attgttgccg ggaagctaga gtaagtagtt cgccagttaa
     3361 tagtttgcgc aacgttgttg ccattgctac aggcatcgtg gtgtcacgct cgtcgtttgg
     3421 tatggcttca ttcagctccg gttcccaacg atcaaggcga gttacatgat cccccatgtt
     3481 gtgcaaaaaa gcggttagct ccttcggtcc tccgatcgtt gtcagaagta agttggccgc
     3541 agtgttatca ctcatggtta tggcagcact gcataattct cttactgtca tgccatccgt
     3601 aagatgcttt tctgtgactg gtgagtactc aaccaagtca ttctgagaat agtgtatgcg
     3661 gcgaccgagt tgctcttgcc cggcgtcaat acgggataat accgcgccac atagcagaac
     3721 tttaaaagtg ctcatcattg gaaaacgttc ttcggggcga aaactctcaa ggatcttacc
     3781 gctgttgaga tccagttcga tgtaacccac tcgtgcaccc aactgatctt cagcatcttt
     3841 tactttcacc agcgtttctg ggtgagcaaa aacaggaagg caaaatgccg caaaaaaggg
     3901 aataagggcg acacggaaat gttgaatact catactcttc ctttttcaat attattgaag
     3961 catttatcag ggttattgtc tcatgagcgg atacatattt gaatgtattt agaaaaataa
     4021 acaaataggg gttccgcgca catttccccg aaaagtgcca cctgatgcgg tgtgaaatac
     4081 cgcacagatg cgtaaggaga aaataccgca tcaggaaatt gtaagcgtta atattttgtt
     4141 aaaattcgcg ttaaattttt gttaaatcag ctcatttttt aaccaatagg ccgaaatcgg
     4201 caaaatccct tataaatcaa aagaatagac cgagataggg ttgagtgttg ttccagtttg
     4261 gaacaagagt ccactattaa agaacgtgga ctccaacgtc aaaggnnnnn nnnnnnnnnn
     4321 nnnnnnnnnn nnnnnnnnnn nnnnnnnnnn nnnntnnnnn nnnnnnnnnn nnnnnnnnnn
     4381 nnnnnnnnnn nnnnnnnnnn nnnnnnnnnn nnnnnnnnnn nnnnnnnnnn nnnnnnnnnn
     4441 nnnnnngnnn nnnnnnnnnn nnnnnnnnnn nnnnnnnnnn nnnnnnnnnn nnnnnnnnnn
     4501 nnnnnnnnnn nnnnnnnnnn nnnnnnnnnn nnnnnnnnnn nnnnnnnnnn nnnnnnnnnn
     4561 nnnnnnnnnn nccattcgcc attcaggctg cgcaactgtt gggaagggcg atcggtgcgg
     4621 gcctcttcgc tattacgcca gctggcgaaa gggggatgtg ctgcaaggcg attaagttgg
     4681 gtaacgccag ggttttccca gtcacgacgt tgtaaaacga cggccagtga attgtaatac
     4741 gactcactat a
//
