>Addgene plasmid #113758 | pGEM-gate | addgene full sequence | sequence record 222159 | Addgene NGS Result
GTAAAACGACGGCCAGTGAATTGTAATACGACTCACTATAGGGCGAATTGGGCCCGACGTCGCATGCTCC
CGGCCGCCATGGCGGCCGCGGGAATTCGATTTAGCCCTAGGTACGTAATCACAAGTTTGTACAAAAAAGC
TGAACGAGAAACGTAAAATGATATAAATATCAATATATTAAATTAGATTTTGCATAAAAAACAGACTACA
TAATACTGTAAAACACAACATATCCAGTCACTATGGCGGCCGCATTAGGCACCCCAGGCTTTACACTTTA
TGCTTCCGGCTCGTATAATGTGTGGATTTTGAGTTAGGATCCGTCGAGATTTTCAGGAGCTAAGGAAGCT
AAAATGGAGAAAAAAATCACTGGATATACCACCGTTGATATATCCCAATGGCATCGTAAAGAACATTTTG
AGGCATTTCAGTCAGTTGCTCAATGTACCTATAACCAGACCGTTCAGCTGGATATTACGGCCTTTTTAAA
GACCGTAAAGAAAAATAAGCACAAGTTTTATCCGGCCTTTATTCACATTCTTGCCCGCCTGATGAATGCT
CATCCGGAATTCCGTATGGCAATGAAAGACGGTGAGCTGGTGATATGGGATAGTGTTCACCCTTGTTACA
CCGTTTTCCATGAGCAAACTGAAACGTTTTCATCGCTCTGGAGTGAATACCACGACGATTTCCGGCAGTT
TCTACACATATATTCGCAAGATGTGGCGTGTTACGGTGAAAACCTGGCCTATTTCCCTAAAGGGTTTATT
GAGAATATGTTTTTCGTCTCAGCCAATCCCTGGGTGAGTTTCACCAGTTTTGATTTAAACGTGGCCAATA
TGGACAACTTCTTCGCCCCCGTTTTCACCATGGGCAAATATTATACGCAAGGCGACAGGGTGCTGATGCC
GCTGGCGATTCAGGTTCATCATGCCGTTTGTGATGGCTTCCATGTCGGCAGAATGCTTAATGAATTACAA
CAGTACTGCGATGAGTGGCAGGGCGGGGCGTAAACGCGTGGATCCGGCTTACTAAAAGCCAGATAACAGT
ATGCGTATTTGCGCGCTGATTTTTGCGGTATAAGAATATATACTGATATGTATACCCGAAGTATGTCAAA
AAGAGGTATGCTATGAAGCAGCGTATTACAGTGACAGTTGACAGCGACAGCTATCAGTTGCTCAAGGCAT
ATATGATGTCAATATCTCCGGTCTGGTAAGCACAACCATGCAGAATGAAGCCCGTCGTCTGCGTGCCGAA
CGCTGGAAAGCGGAAAATCAGGAAGGGATGGCTGAGGTCGCCCGGTTTATTGAAATGAACGGCTCTTTTG
CTGACGAGAACAGGGGCTGGTGAAATGCAGTTTAAGGTTTACACCTATAAAAGAGAGAGCCGTTATCGTC
TGTTTGTGGATGTACAGAGTGATATTATTGACACGCCCGGGCGACGGATGGTGATCCCCCTGGCCAGTGC
ACGTCTGCTGTCAGATAAAGTCTCCCGTGAACTTTACCCGGTGGTGCATATCGGGGATGAAAGCTGGCGC
ATGATGACCACCGATATGGCCAGTGTGCCGGTCTCCGTTATCGGGGAAGAAGTGGCTGATCTCAGCCACC
GCGAAAATGACATCAAAAACGCCATTAACCTGATGTTCTGGGGAATATAAATGTCAGGCTCCCTTATACA
CAGCCAGTCTGCAGGTCGACCATAGTGACTGGATATGTTGTGTTTTACAGTATTATGTAGTCTGTTTTTT
ATGCAAAATCTAATTTAATATATTGATATTTATATCATTTTACGTTTCTCGTTCAGCTTTCTTGTACAAA
GTGGTGTACGTATTAATTAAGCAATCACTAGTGAATTCGCGGCCGCCTGCAGGTCGACCATATGGGAGAG
CTCCCAACGCGTTGGATGCATAGCTTGAGTATTCTATAGTGTCACCTAAATAGCTTGGCGTAATCATGGT
CATAGCTGTTTCCTGTGTGAAATTGTTATCCGCTCACAATTCCACACAACATACGAGCCGGAAGCATAAA
GTGTAAAGCCTGGGGTGCCTAATGAGTGAGCTAACTCACATTAATTGCGTTGCGCTCACTGCCCGCTTTC
CAGTCGGGAAACCTGTCGTGCCAGCTGCATTAATGAATCGGCCAACGCGCGGGGAGAGGCGGTTTGCGTA
TTGGGCGCTCTTCCGCTTCCTCGCTCACTGACTCGCTGCGCTCGGTCGTTCGGCTGCGGCGAGCGGTATC
AGCTCACTCAAAGGCGGTAATACGGTTATCCACAGAATCAGGGGATAACGCAGGAAAGAACATGTGAGCA
AAAGGCCAGCAAAAGGCCAGGAACCGTAAAAAGGCCGCGTTGCTGGCGTTTTTCCATAGGCTCCGCCCCC
CTGACGAGCATCACAAAAATCGACGCTCAAGTCAGAGGTGGCGAAACCCGACAGGACTATAAAGATACCA
GGCGTTTCCCCCTGGAAGCTCCCTCGTGCGCTCTCCTGTTCCGACCCTGCCGCTTACCGGATACCTGTCC
GCCTTTCTCCCTTCGGGAAGCGTGGCGCTTTCTCATAGCTCACGCTGTAGGTATCTCAGTTCGGTGTAGG
TCGTTCGCTCCAAGCTGGGCTGTGTGCACGAACCCCCCGTTCAGCCCGACCGCTGCGCCTTATCCGGTAA
CTATCGTCTTGAGTCCAACCCGGTAAGACACGACTTATCGCCACTGGCAGCAGCCACTGGTAACAGGATT
AGCAGAGCGAGGTATGTAGGCGGTGCTACAGAGTTCTTGAAGTGGTGGCCTAACTACGGCTACACTAGAA
GAACAGTATTTGGTATCTGCGCTCTGCTGAAGCCAGTTACCTTCGGAAAAAGAGTTGGTAGCTCTTGATC
CGGCAAACAAACCACCGCTGGTAGCGGTGGTTTTTTTGTTTGCAAGCAGCAGATTACGCGCAGAAAAAAA
GGATCTCAAGAAGATCCTTTGATCTTTTCTACGGGGTCTGACGCTCAGTGGAACGAAAACTCACGTTAAG
GGATTTTGGTCATGAGATTATCAAAAAGGATCTTCACCTAGATCCTTTTAAATTAAAAATGAAGTTTTAA
ATCAATCTAAAGTATATATGAGTAAACTTGGTCTGACAGTTACCAATGCTTAATCAGTGAGGCACCTATC
TCAGCGATCTGTCTATTTCGTTCATCCATAGTTGCCTGACTCCCCGTCGTGTAGATAACTACGATACGGG
AGGGCTTACCATCTGGCCCCAGTGCTGCAATGATACCGCGAGACCCACGCTCACCGGCTCCAGATTTATC
AGCAATAAACCAGCCAGCCGGAAGGGCCGAGCGCAGAAGTGGTCCTGCAACTTTATCCGCCTCCATCCAG
TCTATTAATTGTTGCCGGGAAGCTAGAGTAAGTAGTTCGCCAGTTAATAGTTTGCGCAACGTTGTTGCCA
TTGCTACAGGCATCGTGGTGTCACGCTCGTCGTTTGGTATGGCTTCATTCAGCTCCGGTTCCCAACGATC
AAGGCGAGTTACATGATCCCCCATGTTGTGCAAAAAAGCGGTTAGCTCCTTCGGTCCTCCGATCGTTGTC
AGAAGTAAGTTGGCCGCAGTGTTATCACTCATGGTTATGGCAGCACTGCATAATTCTCTTACTGTCATGC
CATCCGTAAGATGCTTTTCTGTGACTGGTGAGTACTCAACCAAGTCATTCTGAGAATAGTGTATGCGGCG
ACCGAGTTGCTCTTGCCCGGCGTCAATACGGGATAATACCGCGCCACATAGCAGAACTTTAAAAGTGCTC
ATCATTGGAAAACGTTCTTCGGGGCGAAAACTCTCAAGGATCTTACCGCTGTTGAGATCCAGTTCGATGT
AACCCACTCGTGCACCCAACTGATCTTCAGCATCTTTTACTTTCACCAGCGTTTCTGGGTGAGCAAAAAC
AGGAAGGCAAAATGCCGCAAAAAAGGGAATAAGGGCGACACGGAAATGTTGAATACTCATACTCTTCCTT
TTTCAATATTATTGAAGCATTTATCAGGGTTATTGTCTCATGAGCGGATACATATTTGAATGTATTTAGA
AAAATAAACAAATAGGGGTTCCGCGCACATTTCCCCGAAAAGTGCCACCTGATGCGGTGTGAAATACCGC
ACAGATGCGTAAGGAGAAAATACCGCATCAGGAAATTGTAAGCGTTAATATTTTGTTAAAATTCGCGTTA
AATTTTTGTTAAATCAGCTCATTTTTTAACCAATAGGCCGAAATCGGCAAAATCCCTTATAAATCAAAAG
AATAGACCGAGATAGGGTTGAGTGTTGTTCCAGTTTGGAACAAGAGTCCACTATTAAAGAACGTGGACTC
CAACGTCAAAGG
[49 nt withheld, positions 4353-4401]
T
[91 nt withheld, positions 4403-4493]
G
[124 nt withheld, positions 4495-4618]
CCATTCGCCATTCAGGCTGCGCAACTGTTGGGAAGGGCGATCGGTGCGGGCCTCTTCGCTATTACGCCAG
CTGGCGAAAGGGGGATGTGCTGCAAGGCGATTAAGTTGGGTAACGCCAGGGTTTTCCCAGTCACGACGTT
Features (pLannotate 1.2.2; 20 found; start..end, strand, type, name):
     24..42      +  promoter       T7 promoter: promoter for bacteriophage T7 RNA polymerase
    121..245     +  protein_bind   attR1: mutant version of attR; recombination site for the Gateway® LR reaction LR Clonase™
    270..300     +  promoter       lac UV5 promoter: E. coli lac promoter with an "up" mutation
    324..353     +  promoter       cat promoter (fragment): promoter of the E. coli cat gene encoding chloramphenicol acetyltransferase
    354..1035    +  CDS            CmR (fragment): chloramphenicol acetyltransferase confers resistance to chloramphenicol
   1192..1350    +  CDS            ccdA (fragment): CCDA_ECO57 - Also known as H, letA. Experimental evidence at protein level: Swiss-Prot protein existence level 1. Antitoxin component of a type II toxin-antitoxin (TA) system which inhibits the post-segregational killing (PSK) of plasmid-free cells, also referred to as a plasmid addiction system. Binds to and blocks the activity of CcdB; will also remove bound CcdB protein from the CcdB-GyrA complex by forming a CcdA-CcdB complex, a process termed rejuvenation. Functions as a transcriptional corepressor for the ccdAB operon, repression also requires CcdB (By similarity). From Escherichia coli
   1355..1657    +  CDS            ccdB: CCDB_ECOLI - Also known as G, letB, letD. Experimental evidence at protein level: Swiss-Prot protein existence level 1. Toxic component of a type II toxin-antitoxin (TA) system, functioning in plasmid maintainence. Responsible for the post- segregational killing (PSK) of plasmid-free cells, also referred to as a plasmid addiction system. Half-life of over 2 hours. Cell killing by CcdB is accompanied by filamentation, defects in chromosome and plasmid segregation, defects in cell division, formation of anucleate cells, decreased DNA synthesis and plasmid loss. Interferes with the activity of DN
   1701..1825    -  protein_bind   attR2: mutant version of attR; recombination site for the Gateway® LR reaction LR Clonase™
   1849..1911    -  CDS            VESPI_VESMG (fragment): Experimental evidence at protein level: Swiss-Prot protein existence level 1. Shows contractile activity on isolated ileum smooth muscle. From Vespa magnifica (Hornet).
   1923..1941    -  promoter       SP6 promoter: promoter for bacteriophage SP6 RNA polymerase
   1983..1999    -  protein_bind   lac operator: The lac repressor binds to the lac operator to inhibit transcription in E. coli. This inhibition can be relieved by adding lactose or isopropyl-β-D-thiogalactopyranoside (IPTG). lac repressor encoded by lacI
   2007..2037    -  promoter       lac promoter: promoter for the E. coli lac operon
   2052..2073    -  protein_bind   CAP binding site: CAP binding activates transcription in the presence of cAMP. E. coli catabolite activator protein
   2086..2178    -  CDS            lacI (fragment): lac repressor; lacI; The lac repressor binds to the lac operator to inhibit transcription in E. coli. This inhibition can be relieved by adding lactose or isopropyl-β-D-thiogalactopyranoside (IPTG).
   2361..2949    -  rep_origin     ori: high-copy-number ColE1/pMB1/pBR322/pUC origin of replication
   3120..3980    -  CDS            AmpR: β-lactamase; bla; confers resistance to ampicillin, carbenicillin, and related antibiotics
   3981..4085    -  promoter       AmpR promoter: bla
   4112..4162    +  misc_feature   bom (fragment): basis of mobility region from pBR322
   4190..4618    -  rep_origin     f1 ori (sequence partly withheld): f1 bacteriophage origin of replication; arrow indicates direction of (+) strand synthesis
   4622..21      -  CDS            lacZα (fragment) (across the origin): LacZα fragment of β-galactosidase; lacZ fragment
