[The description below was written by a language model from this plasmid's Addgene catalogue record, the feature table of its GenBank file and pLannotate feature annotations shown in this document.]
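Description:
pGEM-gate is a minimal Gateway destination vector made by inserting an attR1–attR2 (R1R2) Gateway cassette of about 1.7 kb into the pGEM-T Easy cloning backbone by A-tailing and TA ligation, giving a circular plasmid of roughly 4.75 kb. It replicates in E. coli from a high-copy ColE1/pUC-type origin and also carries an f1 origin for single-stranded DNA production. Selection relies on two markers: the backbone β-lactamase gene (ampicillin resistance) and the chloramphenicol acetyltransferase gene inside the Gateway cassette. The cassette also encodes the gyrase poison CcdB, so the unrecombined vector has to be maintained in a ccdB-tolerant strain.

The cassette sits in the pGEM multiple cloning region, interrupting lacZα, and is flanked by the T7 and SP6 phage promoters and the M13 forward and reverse priming sites used for sequencing; the lac promoter, operator and CAP site of the backbone remain alongside. In an LR reaction, the CmR–ccdB segment between attR1 and attR2 is replaced by the entry-clone inserts. Loss of ccdB then provides counter-selection for recombinant plasmids in standard strains. The vector contains no plant or eukaryotic promoter, terminator or selection marker, which suits its role as a plain carrier.

According to the record, it is intended for three-fragment MultiSite Gateway assemblies in which two homology regions flank an insert. The resulting plasmid serves as a donor template for homology-directed repair after a CRISPR-Cas9 double-strand break, as part of a modular CRISPR vector system developed for the moss Physcomitrella patens. The two sequence records differ by a few bases in length but agree on feature content and order.
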