Addgene plasmid #113758: pGEM-gate
Purpose: Gateway destination vector only containing the Gateway cassette and pGEM-T Easy backbone. This can be used with Gateway-compatible Homology-Directed Repair.
Depositing lab: Magdalena Bezanilla. Depositing organization: Dartmouth College and Medical School. Publication: Efficient and modular CRISPR-Cas9 vector system for Physcomitrella patens. Mallett DR, Chang M, Cheng X, Bezanilla M. Plant Direct. 2019 Sep 12;3(9):e00168. doi: 10.1002/pld3.168. eCollection 2019 Sep. PubMed 31523744.
Backbone
  Vector backbone: pGEM-T easy
  Backbone manufacturer: Promega
  Backbone size w/o insert (bp): 3048
  Vector type: Gateway Destination Vector
Growth in bacteria
  Bacterial resistance: Chloramphenicol and Ampicillin, 25 & 100 μg/mL
  Growth temperature: 37°C
  Growth strain: ccdB Survival
  Growth instructions: May use DB3.1 cells instead of ccdB Survival
  Copy number: High Copy
Gene/Insert
  Gene/Insert name: gateway cassette
  Insert size (bp): 1703
  Cloning method: Unknown
  Sequencing primers: 5′ M13 Forward; 3′ M13 Reverse
Terms and licenses: Academic/Nonprofit Terms; Industry Terms: Not Available to Industry
Depositor comments: Use this vector for 3-way multi-site Gateway reactions with two regions of homology flanking an insert - this final vector can be used as a template for repair (homology-directed repair) after CRISPR double-strand break. This plasmid was constructed by A-tailing the Gateway cassette (R1R2) and blunt/TA Ligase reaction with pGEM-T Easy to create pGEM-gate.
How to cite: pGEM-gate was a gift from Magdalena Bezanilla (Addgene plasmid # 113758 ; http://n2t.net/addgene:113758 ; RRID:Addgene_113758)
